Addgene plasmid #236668: pAAVLINK-EF1alpha-5' NEXMIF
Purpose: 5' AAVLINK plasmid for NEXMIF expression
Depositing lab: Zhonghua Lu. Depositing organization: Shenzhen Institute of Advanced Technology (SIAT), Chinese Academy of Sciences. Publication: AAVLINK: A potent DNA-recombination method for large cargo delivery in gene therapy. Lin J, Lin Y, Liu N, Cao W, Zhang J, Wen S, Zhang Y, Liao W, Hong Z, Lin Y, Liu Q, Liu H, Li Q, Chen B, Li M, Luo Z, Yang L, Yang Y, Zheng SH, Wang Y, Chu H, Hu Y, Qin Y, Luo BX, Tian S, Chen Y, Yan T, Yang L, Wang H, Liu T, Jiang Y, Lu Z. Cell. 2026 Feb 5;189(3):969-986.e17. doi: 10.1016/j.cell.2025.12.039. Epub 2026 Jan 27. PubMed 41605211.
Backbone
  Vector backbone: pAAV-hSyn-EGFP
  Backbone manufacturer: Addgene
  Vector type: AAV
Growth in bacteria
  Bacterial resistance: Ampicillin, 100 μg/mL
  Growth temperature: 37°C
  Growth strain: NEB Stable
  Copy number: High Copy
Gene/Insert
  Gene/Insert name: NEXMIF
  Species: H. sapiens (human)
  Entrez Gene: NEXMIF (a.k.a. KIAA2022, KIDLIA, MRX98, XLID98, XPN)
  Promoter: EF1alpha
  Tag / fusion protein: HA (N terminal on insert)
  Cloning method: Restriction Enzyme; 5′ cloning site unknown (unknown if destroyed)
Terms and licenses: Academic/Nonprofit Terms; Industry Terms: Not Available to Industry
Depositor comments: See publication for corresponding AAV Link vectors.
How to cite: pAAVLINK-EF1alpha-5' NEXMIF was a gift from Zhonghua Lu (Addgene plasmid # 236668 ; http://n2t.net/addgene:236668 ; RRID:Addgene_236668)
