[The description below was written by a language model from this plasmid's Addgene catalogue record and pLannotate feature annotations shown in this document.]
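Description:
pAAVLINK-EF1alpha-5' NEXMIF is an AAV transfer plasmid derived from the pAAV-hSyn-EGFP backbone and serves as the 5' half of a two-vector AAVLINK set for expressing human NEXMIF (also known as KIAA2022), a coding sequence too large to fit comfortably with its regulatory elements in a single AAV genome. The plasmid is propagated in bacteria at high copy from a ColE1/pUC-type origin with ampicillin selection through the bla gene, and it also carries an f1 phage origin. A recombination-deficient strain is recorded for growth, which is usual for plasmids containing AAV2 inverted terminal repeats. One complete ITR and fragments of the other are annotated flanking the payload; these repeats are what allow the intervening DNA to be replicated and packaged into AAV particles.

Within the ITRs, expression is driven by the EF-1α core promoter followed by a truncated HTLV-1 5' LTR segment, a combination commonly used as a compact, strong, ubiquitous mammalian promoter. Downstream lies a fragment of the NEXMIF open reading frame, which the catalogue entry describes as carrying an N-terminal HA tag, though the tag itself is not annotated in the feature table. The coding fragment ends directly at a piece of the chimeric β-globin/immunoglobulin intron, presumably its splice-donor portion, followed by a lox2272 site just before the ITR. No polyadenylation signal is annotated, consistent with a 5' half-vector. This layout suggests that Cre-mediated recombination at lox2272 joins this genome to a matching 3' vector in co-transduced cells, with the lox junction then removed by splicing to restore full-length NEXMIF. The record does not give details of the partner vectors or the Cre source, referring instead to the associated publication.
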