Features (pLannotate 1.2.2; 15 found; start..end, strand, type, name):
    966..1006    +  intron         chimeric intron (fragment): chimera between introns from human β-globin and immunoglobulin heavy chain genes
   1015..1043    +  protein_bind   lox2272 (fragment): Cre-mediated recombination occurs in the 8-bp core sequence (GGATACTT). lox2272 sites are compatible with each other, but incompatible with loxP or loxN sites (Lee and Saito, 1988). Cre recombinase
   1088..1228    +  repeat_region  AAV2 ITR: inverted terminal repeat of adeno-associated virus serotype 2 inverted
   1233..1284    -  misc_feature   bom (fragment): basis of mobility region from pBR322
   1303..1758    +  rep_origin     f1 ori (sequence partly withheld): f1 bacteriophage origin of replication; arrow indicates direction of (+) strand synthesis
   1759..1808    -  misc_feature   bom (fragment): basis of mobility region from pBR322
   1910..1945    -  CDS            rop (fragment): Rop protein, which maintains plasmids at low copy number; rop
   2040..2144    +  promoter       AmpR promoter: bla
   2145..3005    +  CDS            AmpR: β-lactamase; bla; confers resistance to ampicillin, carbenicillin, and related antibiotics
   3176..3764    +  rep_origin     ori: high-copy-number ColE1/pMB1/pBR322/pUC origin of replication
   3837..3864    +  repeat_region  AAV2 ITR (fragment): inverted terminal repeat of adeno-associated virus serotype 2 inverted
   3893..3920    +  repeat_region  AAV2 ITR (fragment): inverted terminal repeat of adeno-associated virus serotype 2 inverted
   4000..4211    +  promoter       EF-1α core promoter: core promoter for human elongation factor EF-1α
   4224..4492    +  LTR            5' LTR (truncated): truncated 5' long terminal repeat (LTR) from human T-cell leukemia virus (HTLV) type 1
   4562..966     +  CDS            NEXMIF (fragment) (across the origin): NEXMI_HUMAN - Also known as KIAA2022 From Homo sapiens (Human).
>Addgene plasmid #236668 | pAAVLINK-EF1alpha-5' NEXMIF | addgene full sequence | sequence record 476893 | Addgene NGS Result
AAAGGCTTCTGGCAAAAGAAGAAGAAGCAGAGAAACACCAACACGGACTCCATCAAGACACCTTTTTCCC
AAAAGCAAAGCTTTGAACCAGGTAGCTTTGAGGTGTCATTTCTGCCACCTGCTCGCAAACGAAAATCTAA
ACTTGGCAACAGGCACAGGATTCAAAGAATCCCATCCATTGAAATTTCAGCAAGTAGTAAACAGATTTCA
TTATGTAATGATCAGAGGCACGCTAGTAATCATAAAGAAGATGGAGGCCTAAAAGGTACACTGAAGTCAG
CACCTCTGGGTGCTCCTAGCTGTGCAAATGGATCACATTTAAATGACATCACAGGCCCTGACTCAGTGAA
AGTCAAAGCCCAAGACACAGAGTTTAAGGGGCCAGAGAGGAAAGTGCTCAATAAAATCAAATTTAAAAGT
GAAGCTAGGTTAAAATCTAAGAAAGTCAAAGCTGCTGGGCAAGAAAGCAAGCCAATTGTTCAAATGAGCC
CTCTCTTGGAAAACCAATCCTCAAAGGCTAATTTAAAGAATGAAGTTATTCCTGGGACATCAAACAGTTC
CCGTCTATCTGAATTTCATGAGGCAAAGGCTGCTAAGAGTTCCACTTTTCTACCAACGACATGCTCTTCT
GAAATGCCTTTATCATCTGCTAATGTTACCACTAATATACCTGTTATCCCGGGAGGGTATCTGCAGACAT
TGTTAGATGCTTCTGACTTGTCAAATAACACTAGTATCTCATACTTCAGCCACCATTCTCCAGAGCAAAA
TGAAGGCAGCCTCACTCAAACCGAAAAATCATTTGTACCCCTCCAGCCTACCCAGGACTGTGTGCTCACC
TCATCCTCTGACTCTGAGCTGCAGCAGTCATCTCATAACTTCAAAATGGAATCAAGCAACTATAGAAATG
TGTGGCCCAACAAGGCTACTTCTGGCACCCAGGAATTCATGGCTGAAGTCTCAAGGTAAGTATCAAGGTT
ACAAGACAGGTTTAAGGAGACCAATAAGCTATTATTCGTATAGGATACTTTATACGAAGTTATTAAGTTA
TGGAGACCGGTGTGGCACGTGCGGACCGAGCGGCCGCAGGAACCCCTAGTGATGGAGTTGGCCACTCCCT
CTCTGCGCGCTCGCTCGCTCACTGAGGCCGGGCGACCAAAGGTCGCCCGACGCCCGGGCTTTGCCCGGGC
GGCCTCAGTGAGCGAGCGAGCGCGCAGCTGCCTGCAGGGGCGCCTGATGCGGTATTTTCTCCTTACGCAT
CTGTGCGGTATTTCACACCGCATA
[95 nt withheld, positions 1285-1379]
T
[46 nt withheld, positions 1381-1426]
C
[141 nt withheld, positions 1428-1568]
CCTTTGACGTTGGAGTCCACGTTCTTT
[37 nt withheld, positions 1596-1632]
ACTCTATCTCGGGCTATTCTTTTGATTTATAAGGGATTTTGCCGATTTCGGTCTATTGGTTAAAAAATGA
GCTGATTTAACAAAAATTTAACGCGAATTTTAACAAAATATTAACGTTTACAATTTTATGGTGCACTCTC
AGTACAATCTGCTCTGATGCCGCATAGTTAAGCCAGCCCCGACACCCGCCAACACCCGCTGACGCGCCCT
GACGGGCTTGTCTGCTCCCGGCATCCGCTTACAGACAAGCTGTGACCGTCTCCGGGAGCTGCATGTGTCA
GAGGTTTTCACCGTCATCACCGAAACGCGCGAGACGAAAGGGCCTCGTGATACGCCTATTTTTATAGGTT
AATGTCATGATAATAATGGTTTCTTAGACGTCAGGTGGCACTTTTCGGGGAAATGTGCGCGGAACCCCTA
TTTGTTTATTTTTCTAAATACATTCAAATATGTATCCGCTCATGAGACAATAACCCTGATAAATGCTTCA
ATAATATTGAAAAAGGAAGAGTATGAGTATTCAACATTTCCGTGTCGCCCTTATTCCCTTTTTTGCGGCA
TTTTGCCTTCCTGTTTTTGCTCACCCAGAAACGCTGGTGAAAGTAAAAGATGCTGAAGATCAGTTGGGTG
CACGAGTGGGTTACATCGAACTGGATCTCAACAGCGGTAAGATCCTTGAGAGTTTTCGCCCCGAAGAACG
TTTTCCAATGATGAGCACTTTTAAAGTTCTGCTATGTGGCGCGGTATTATCCCGTATTGACGCCGGGCAA
GAGCAACTCGGTCGCCGCATACACTATTCTCAGAATGACTTGGTTGAGTACTCACCAGTCACAGAAAAGC
ATCTTACGGATGGCATGACAGTAAGAGAATTATGCAGTGCTGCCATAACCATGAGTGATAACACTGCGGC
CAACTTACTTCTGACAACGATCGGAGGACCGAAGGAGCTAACCGCTTTTTTGCACAACATGGGGGATCAT
GTAACTCGCCTTGATCGTTGGGAACCGGAGCTGAATGAAGCCATACCAAACGACGAGCGTGACACCACGA
TGCCTGTAGCAATGGCAACAACGTTGCGCAAACTATTAACTGGCGAACTACTTACTCTAGCTTCCCGGCA
ACAATTAATAGACTGGATGGAGGCGGATAAAGTTGCAGGACCACTTCTGCGCTCGGCCCTTCCGGCTGGC
TGGTTTATTGCTGATAAATCTGGAGCCGGTGAGCGTGGGTCTCGCGGTATCATTGCAGCACTGGGGCCAG
ATGGTAAGCCCTCCCGTATCGTAGTTATCTACACGACGGGGAGTCAGGCAACTATGGATGAACGAAATAG
ACAGATCGCTGAGATAGGTGCCTCACTGATTAAGCATTGGTAACTGTCAGACCAAGTTTACTCATATATA
CTTTAGATTGATTTAAAACTTCATTTTTAATTTAAAAGGATCTAGGTGAAGATCCTTTTTGATAATCTCA
TGACCAAAATCCCTTAACGTGAGTTTTCGTTCCACTGAGCGTCAGACCCCGTAGAAAAGATCAAAGGATC
TTCTTGAGATCCTTTTTTTCTGCGCGTAATCTGCTGCTTGCAAACAAAAAAACCACCGCTACCAGCGGTG
GTTTGTTTGCCGGATCAAGAGCTACCAACTCTTTTTCCGAAGGTAACTGGCTTCAGCAGAGCGCAGATAC
CAAATACTGTTCTTCTAGTGTAGCCGTAGTTAGGCCACCACTTCAAGAACTCTGTAGCACCGCCTACATA
CCTCGCTCTGCTAATCCTGTTACCAGTGGCTGCTGCCAGTGGCGATAAGTCGTGTCTTACCGGGTTGGAC
TCAAGACGATAGTTACCGGATAAGGCGCAGCGGTCGGGCTGAACGGGGGGTTCGTGCACACAGCCCAGCT
TGGAGCGAACGACCTACACCGAACTGAGATACCTACAGCGTGAGCTATGAGAAAGCGCCACGCTTCCCGA
AGGGAGAAAGGCGGACAGGTATCCGGTAAGCGGCAGGGTCGGAACAGGAGAGCGCACGAGGGAGCTTCCA
GGGGGAAACGCCTGGTATCTTTATAGTCCTGTCGGGTTTCGCCACCTCTGACTTGAGCGTCGATTTTTGT
GATGCTCGTCAGGGGGGCGGAGCCTATGGAAAAACGCCAGCAACGCGGCCTTTTTACGGTTCCTGGCCTT
TTGCTGGCCTTTTGCTCACATGTCCTGCAGGCAGCTGCGCGCTCGCTCGCTCACTGAGGCCGCCCGGGCG
TCGGGCGACCTTTGGTCGCCCGGCCTCAGTGAGCGAGCGAGCGCGCAGAGAGGGAGTGGCCAACTCCATC
ACTAGGGGTTCCTGCGGCCGCACGCGTGGATCTGCGATCGCTCCGGTGCCCGTCAGTGGGCAGAGCGCAC
ATCGCCCACAGTCCCCGAGAAGTTGGGGGGAGGGGTCGGCAATTGAACGGGTGCCTAGAGAAGGTGGCGC
GGGGTAAACTGGGAAAGTGATGTCGTGTACTGGCTCCGCCTTTTTCCCGAGGGTGGGGGAGAACCGTATA
TAAGTGCAGTAGTCGCCGTGAACGTTCTTTTTCGCAACGGGTTTGCCGCCAGAACACAGCTGAAGCTTCG
AGGGGCTCGCATCTCTCCTTCACGCGCCCGCCGCCCTACCTGAGGCCGCCATCCACGCCGGTTGAGTCGC
GTTCTGCCGCCTCCCGCCTGTGGTGCCTCCTGAACTGCGTCCGCCGTCTAGGTAAGTTTAAAGCTCAGGT
CGAGACCGGGCCTTTGTCCGGCGCTCCCTTGGAGCCTACCTAGACTCAGCCGGCTCTCCACGCTTTGCCT
GACCCTGCTTGCTCAACTCTACGTCTTTGTTTCGTTTTCTGTTCTGCGCCGTTACAGATCCAAGCTGTGA
CCGGCGCCTACCGTACGGCCACCATGTACCCTTATGACGTACCTGACTATGCTGGATCTGATAACCAACA
AGATAAGGCTATTGTTGCCTCAGCCAACGGAGAAAACACTCTGATTAATGGGGTCAAAGAAAATGACTCA
GAGGACCAGGATGTGGCAATGAAGTCATTTGCAGCTCTAGAAGCTGCTGCACCTATCCAGCCTACACCGG
TGGCACAAAAAGAGACCCTGATGTATCCCAGAGGTCTCCTGCCTCTACCCTCTAAGAAGCCCTGTATGCA
GAGCCCGCCCTCTCCTTTGGGCCTGATTGAAGCACCCGAACATGCTGCTAATAGTGCTTCTGTGAATGCC
ATCTCCCTCACATCTGGCATTGCAAAAGGCCTGAACACATGGTCACTTCCCAATGAATGTGAGAAAGCTC
CATTTGCCATAATGGAGCCTGCAGGCATGTCAGCTCTGAATGGGGACTGTCTCATGCAGCCAAGTCGGAC
TTGCTTAGGCTGCTTCATGGAATCCAAGGATGCAGTAGATCCTGAGCCAGGGATCAGTCTGAAAGTTGGT
GATCTAAATAGGGATTATGAAACGTGTGCAGTCTCTGATATAGGGATTCAGTGTATTAATGCTGGAGAAA
ATATGAAATATGGAGAGCAGCTGCTCTCAGACCAGCTCCTAGGCTTCCCCCTGCATAAGTCAAGGGCAGG
AGACAGACGAGAAACTGAGAAACCTGACATTGACTTGGAGGATCCGGCTCAGAAAAGCTATTATGAGGCA
TTACTGTTAGACAAGTGCAATACAGAAGAAGCTTTGCTTGCAAATTCCAATCAGGATTGGGGTTACTTCG
AGACTTTTATTAGTGAAAGTAAGATTGAACTGCTTGACCTCTGTTCCAAAAATGAGCTGTCTGTCAACCT
ATTCTCTGAAGAAGATGTGGATAACTACATGTTTGATGATGATGAATCAACACTAGGCAGTGATGTCTGC
TCCCTGAAAATTCGATATGAATCCTTTCAGGACAATGTTCGAGACAAGACTACTCTTTTGATGCAGGAAG
ATGCCCAATTCAACTTTTTTCCCAGCGTCTTTACTACCTGCCCCAAGCGAGAGTCTAAGAGTGGGGCCCT
GAAGCAGAGCAGTGATTTTTCCCAATTCAAGGTCCCTGATGTGAGCATCATCTGGGGGGAGGAAGATAAA
AACTTGGACAAGAAGAAAGGCAAAGAGGAAGGACAGGAAGACAAAGGTGTAGAGAAGAAAGATGGAAAGG
ATAATGGAGAAAAGCCTGCCTTAAATAAACCATGCAGTGGGACTGAAGTAGAGCAACTTAAGAATCCAAA
GCAGGGCCATCTTGCTAATTCCCTGGAGACATCAGGGAGTTTCAGTGATGATAGTTCCTTCATTGAGATC
TCATATGATGCTATGGGTGAGATCAAGGACTGTAGTCGCTATATGGCTCGGGACACTAATTCTGGCAGCT
CCTCCTCCCAACAGAACTATGGGCTGCGAGCCAAGAGAAAAGTCAGATACAGTGAAGATTATCTATATGA
TGTTGACTCACTAGAGGGTGAAAAAGTAAATGAGAGGAAGGAATGGCTGCCAGTTGGTTCCAAAGAGGAA
GATGATGATGAATGGTGTCCCAAAAAGAGAAGAAAAGTAACCCGTAAGGAGCCCCCTGTTATTATCAAAT
ATATCATCATTAATCGCTTTAAAGGTGAGAAGAACATGCTGGTGAAGTTGGGTAAGGTGGATGCCAGTGA
GACAACAGTGAATTTGAGTGAGAATCAGCTCAACAAATATGCCAAGCTGGCACCCTTG
